Addgene plasmid #144510: TFORF3034
Purpose: Lentiviral vector for overexpressing transcription factor ORFs with unique 24-bp barcodes. Barcodes facilitate identification of transcription factors in pooled screens.
Depositing lab: Feng Zhang. Depositing organization: Broad Institute. Publication: A transcription factor atlas of directed differentiation. Joung J, Ma S, Tay T, Geiger-Schuller KR, Kirchgatterer PC, Verdine VK, Guo B, Arias-Garcia MA, Allen WE, Singh A, Kuksenko O, Abudayyeh OO, Gootenberg JS, Fu Z, Macrae RK, Buenrostro JD, Regev A, Zhang F. Cell. 2023 Jan 5;186(1):209-229.e26. doi: 10.1016/j.cell.2022.11.026. PubMed 36608654.
Backbone
  Vector backbone: pLX_TRC317
  Backbone manufacturer: Broad Institute Genetic Perturbation Platform
  Backbone size w/o insert (bp): 8264
  Vector type: Mammalian Expression, Lentiviral
  Selectable markers: Puromycin
Growth in bacteria
  Bacterial resistance: Ampicillin, 100 μg/mL
  Growth temperature: 37°C
  Growth strain: NEB Stable
  Copy number: High Copy
Gene/Insert
  Gene/Insert name: OTX1
  Species: H. sapiens (human)
  Insert size (bp): 1268
  Entrez Gene: OTX1
  Promoter: EF1a
  Tag / fusion protein: V5 (C terminal on insert)
  Cloning method: Gateway Cloning
  Sequencing primers: 5′ GGGTGGAGACTGAAGTTAGGCCAG; 3′ CACATAGCGTAAAAGGAGCAACATAG
Resource information
  A portion of this plasmid was derived from a plasmid made by: Broad Institute Genetic Perturbation Platform
Terms and licenses: Academic/Nonprofit Terms; Industry Terms: Not Available to Industry
Depositor comments: NM_001199770.1 Please test multiple small colonies in case of plasmid recombination. To make this collection available in a timely manner, a portion of this collection was not fully sequenced by Addgene. If an Addgene verified full plasmid sequence is not available, please contact us prior to placing an order to request the full sequence.
How to cite: TFORF3034 was a gift from Feng Zhang (Addgene plasmid # 144510 ; http://n2t.net/addgene:144510 ; RRID:Addgene_144510)
