[The description below was written by a language model from this plasmid's Addgene catalogue record and pLannotate feature annotations shown in this document.]
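Description:
TFORF3034 is a third-generation-style, self-inactivating lentiviral expression plasmid built on the pLX_TRC317 backbone and carrying the human transcription factor OTX1, a homeodomain protein implicated in brain and sense-organ development. It belongs to a barcoded transcription factor ORF collection: each member carries a unique 24-bp barcode so that the overexpressed factor can be identified by sequencing in pooled screens. The feature table does not annotate the barcode itself. In bacteria the plasmid is maintained through a high-copy ColE1/pUC-type origin with ampicillin resistance (AmpR), and it also contains an f1 origin and residual lac/lacZα cloning-vector elements. The depositor warns that the plasmid can recombine, as is common for LTR-containing vectors.

The viral genome is transcribed from an RSV promoter fused to a truncated HIV-1 5' LTR, followed by the Ψ packaging signal with a gag fragment, the RRE for Rev-dependent nuclear export, and a cPPT/CTS. It ends in a ΔU3 3' LTR, which inactivates LTR promoter activity after integration, with an SV40 poly(A) signal downstream. Two expression units lie between the LTRs. An SV40 early promoter drives puromycin N-acetyltransferase for selection of transduced mammalian cells. A full-length EF-1α promoter drives the OTX1 ORF, which was inserted by Gateway recombination and is flanked by attB1 and attB2 sites. The ORF reads through attB2 into a C-terminal V5 epitope tag for detection, and a WPRE downstream enhances transcript stability and expression. The construct is suited to stable OTX1 overexpression, either individually or within pooled directed-differentiation screens.
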