Features (pLannotate 1.2.2; 34 found; start..end, strand, type, name):
      5..231     +  promoter       RSV promoter: Rous sarcoma virus enhancer/promoter
    232..412     +  LTR            5' LTR (truncated): truncated 5' long terminal repeat (LTR) from HIV-1
    459..584     +  misc_feature   HIV-1 Ψ: packaging signal of human immunodeficiency virus type 1
    568..931     +  CDS            HIV-1 gag (fragment): gag protein from human immunodeficiency virus 1; gag
   1077..1310    +  misc_feature   RRE: The Rev response element (RRE) of HIV-1 allows for Rev-dependent mRNA export from the nucleus to the cytoplasm.
   1687..1713    +  CDS            Rev (fragment): human immunodeficiency virus 1 (HIV-1) Rev protein; rev; enhances nuclear export of unspliced and incompletely spliced viral mRNAs
   1720..1743    +  promoter       SV40 promoter (fragment): SV40 early promoter
   1744..1815    +  promoter       SV40 promoter (fragment): SV40 enhancer and early promoter
   1839..1974    +  rep_origin     SV40 ori: SV40 origin of replication
   2020..2616    +  CDS            PuroR (fragment): puromycin N-acetyltransferase; pac from Streptomyces; confers resistance to puromycin
   2665..2782    +  misc_feature   cPPT/CTS: central polypurine tract and central termination sequence of HIV-1
   2847..2913    +  CDS            small t antigen (fragment): SV40 (simian virus 40) small t antigen
   2920..4098    +  promoter       EF-1α promoter: strong constitutive promoter for human elongation factor EF-1α
   4119..4136    +  protein_bind   attB1 (fragment): mutant version of attB; core recombination site for the Gateway® BP reaction BP Clonase™
   4142..5203    +  CDS            OTX1: OTX1_HUMAN - Experimental evidence at protein level: Swiss-Prot protein existence level 1. Probably plays a role in the development of the brain and the sense organs. Can bind to the BCD target sequence (BTS): 5'-TCTAATCCC- 3'. From Homo sapiens (Human).
   5206..5229    -  protein_bind   attB2: mutant version of attB; recombination site for the Gateway® BP reaction BP Clonase™
   5237..5278    +  CDS            V5 tag: epitope tag from simian virus 5
   5294..5347    +  promoter       U6 promoter (fragment): RNA polymerase III promoter for human U6 snRNA
   5389..5977    +  misc_feature   WPRE: woodchuck hepatitis virus posttranscriptional regulatory element
   6028..6047    +  misc_feature   cPPT/CTS (fragment): central polypurine tract and central termination sequence of HIV-1
   6049..6282    +  LTR            3' LTR (ΔU3): self-inactivating 3' long terminal repeat (LTR) from HIV-1
   6360..6481    +  polyA_signal   SV40 poly(A) signal: SV40 polyadenylation signal
   6521..6656    +  rep_origin     SV40 ori: SV40 origin of replication
   6677..6695    -  promoter       T7 promoter: promoter for bacteriophage T7 RNA polymerase
   6703..6858    +  CDS            lacZα (fragment): LacZα fragment of β-galactosidase; lacZ fragment
   6863..7291    +  rep_origin     f1 ori (sequence partly withheld): f1 bacteriophage origin of replication; arrow indicates direction of (+) strand synthesis
   7344..7448    +  promoter       AmpR promoter: bla
   7449..8309    +  CDS            AmpR: β-lactamase; bla; confers resistance to ampicillin, carbenicillin, and related antibiotics
   8480..9068    +  rep_origin     ori: high-copy-number ColE1/pMB1/pBR322/pUC origin of replication
   9251..9343    +  CDS            lacI (fragment): lac repressor; lacI; The lac repressor binds to the lac operator to inhibit transcription in E. coli. This inhibition can be relieved by adding lactose or isopropyl-β-D-thiogalactopyranoside (IPTG).
   9356..9377    +  protein_bind   CAP binding site: CAP binding activates transcription in the presence of cAMP. E. coli catabolite activator protein
   9392..9422    +  promoter       lac promoter: promoter for the E. coli lac operon
   9430..9446    +  protein_bind   lac operator: The lac repressor binds to the lac operator to inhibit transcription in E. coli. This inhibition can be relieved by adding lactose or isopropyl-β-D-thiogalactopyranoside (IPTG). lac repressor encoded by lacI
   9491..9509    +  promoter       T3 promoter: promoter for bacteriophage T3 RNA polymerase
>Addgene plasmid #144510 | TFORF3034 | addgene full sequence | sequence record 404226 | Addgene NGS Result
TTAATGTAGTCTTATGCAATACTCTTGTAGTCTTGCAACATGGTAACGATGAGTTAGCAACATGCCTTAC
AAGGAGAGAAAAAGCACCGTGCATGCCGATTGGTGGAAGTAAGGTGGTACGATCGTGCCTTATTAGGAAG
GCAACAGACGGGTCTGACATGGATTGGACGAACCACTGAATTGCCGCATTGCAGAGATATTGTATTTAAG
TGCCTAGCTCGATACATAAACGGGTCTCTCTGGTTAGACCAGATCTGAGCCTGGGAGCTCTCTGGCTAAC
TAGGGAACCCACTGCTTAAGCCTCAATAAAGCTTGCCTTGAGTGCTTCAAGTAGTGTGTGCCCGTCTGTT
GTGTGACTCTGGTAACTAGAGATCCCTCAGACCCTTTTAGTCAGTGTGGAAAATCTCTAGCAGTGGCGCC
CGAACAGGGACTTGAAAGCGAAAGGGAAACCAGAGGAGCTCTCTCGACGCAGGACTCGGCTTGCTGAAGC
GCGCACGGCAAGAGGCGAGGGGCGGCGACTGGTGAGTACGCCAAAAATTTTGACTAGCGGAGGCTAGAAG
GAGAGAGATGGGTGCGAGAGCGTCAGTATTAAGCGGGGGAGAATTAGATCGCGATGGGAAAAAATTCGGT
TAAGGCCAGGGGGAAAGAAAAAATATAAATTAAAACATATAGTATGGGCAAGCAGGGAGCTAGAACGATT
CGCAGTTAATCCTGGCCTGTTAGAAACATCAGAAGGCTGTAGACAAATACTGGGACAGCTACAACCATCC
CTTCAGACAGGATCAGAAGAACTTAGATCATTATATAATACAGTAGCAACCCTCTATTGTGTGCATCAAA
GGATAGAGATAAAAGACACCAAGGAAGCTTTAGACAAGATAGAGGAAGAGCAAAACAAAAGTAAGACCAC
CGCACAGCAAGCGGCCGCTGATCTTCAGACCTGGAGGAGGAGATATGAGGGACAATTGGAGAAGTGAATT
ATATAAATATAAAGTAGTAAAAATTGAACCATTAGGAGTAGCACCCACCAAGGCAAAGAGAAGAGTGGTG
CAGAGAGAAAAAAGAGCAGTGGGAATAGGAGCTTTGTTCCTTGGGTTCTTGGGAGCAGCAGGAAGCACTA
TGGGCGCAGCGTCAATGACGCTGACGGTACAGGCCAGACAATTATTGTCTGGTATAGTGCAGCAGCAGAA
CAATTTGCTGAGGGCTATTGAGGCGCAACAGCATCTGTTGCAACTCACAGTCTGGGGCATCAAGCAGCTC
CAGGCAAGAATCCTGGCTGTGGAAAGATACCTAAAGGATCAACAGCTCCTGGGGATTTGGGGTTGCTCTG
GAAAACTCATTTGCACCACTGCTGTGCCTTGGAATGCTAGTTGGAGTAATAAATCTCTGGAACAGATTTG
GAATCACACGACCTGGATGGAGTGGGACAGAGAAATTAACAATTACACAAGCTTAATACACTCCTTAATT
GAAGAATCGCAAAACCAGCAAGAAAAGAATGAACAAGAATTATTGGAATTAGATAAATGGGCAAGTTTGT
GGAATTGGTTTAACATAACAAATTGGCTGTGGTATATAAAATTATTCATAATGATAGTAGGAGGCTTGGT
AGGTTTAAGAATAGTTTTTGCTGTACTTTCTATAGTGAATAGAGTTAGGCAGGGATATTCACCATTATCG
TTTCAGACCCACCTCCCAACCCCGAGGGGACCCATGCATTGCATCTCAATTAGTCAGCAACCAGGTGTGG
AAAGTCCCCAGGCTCCCCAGCAGGCAGAAGTATGCAAAGCATGCGTCTCAATTAGTCAGCAACCATAGTC
CCGCCCCTAACTCCGCCCATCCCGCCCCTAACTCCGCCCAGTTCCGCCCATTCTCCGCCCCATGGCTGAC
TAATTTTTTTTATTTATGCAGAGGCCGAGGCCGCCTCGGCCTCTGAGCTATTCCAGAAGTAGTGAGGAGG
CTTTTTTGGAGGCCTAGGCTTTTGCAAAAAGCTTTCTAGAGGTACCACCGGAGCTTACCATGACCGAGTA
CAAGCCCACGGTGCGCCTCGCCACCCGCGACGACGTCCCCAGGGCCGTACGCACCCTCGCCGCCGCGTTC
GCCGACTACCCCGCCACGCGCCACACCGTCGATCCGGACCGCCACATCGAGCGGGTCACCGAGCTGCAAG
AACTCTTCCTCACGCGCGTCGGGCTCGACATCGGCAAGGTGTGGGTCGCGGACGACGGCGCCGCCGTGGC
GGTCTGGACCACGCCGGAGAGCGTCGAAGCGGGGGCGGTGTTCGCCGAGATCGGCCCGCGCATGGCCGAG
TTGAGCGGTTCCCGGCTGGCCGCGCAGCAACAGATGGAAGGCCTCCTGGCGCCGCACCGGCCCAAGGAGC
CCGCGTGGTTCCTGGCCACCGTCGGCGTCTCGCCCGACCACCAGGGCAAGGGTCTGGGCAGCGCCGTCGT
GCTCCCCGGAGTGGAGGCGGCCGAGCGCGCCGGGGTGCCCGCCTTCCTGGAGACCTCCGCGCCCCGCAAC
CTCCCCTTCTACGAGCGGCTCGGCTTCACCGTCACCGCCGACGTCGAGGTGCCCGAAGGACCGCGCACCT
GGTGCATGACCCGCAAGCCCGGTGCCAGTTAACGAATTCTAGATCTTGAGACAAATGGCAGTATTCATCC
ACAATTTTAAAAGAAAAGGGGGGATTGGGGGGTACAGTGCAGGGGAAAGAATAGTAGACATAATAGCAAC
AGACATACAAACTAAAGAATTACAAAAACAAATTACAAAAATTCAAAATTTTCGGGTTTATTACAGGGAC
AGCAGAGATCCACTTTGGCGCCGGCTCGAGGCCTGCAGGTGCAAAGATGGATAAAGTTTTAAACAGAGAG
GAATCTTTGCAGCTAATGGACCTTCTAGGTCTTGAAAGGAGTGGGAATTGGCTCCGGTGCCCGTCAGTGG
GCAGAGCGCACATCGCCCACAGTCCCCGAGAAGTTGGGGGGAGGGGTCGGCAATTGAACCGGTGCCTAGA
GAAGGTGGCGCGGGGTAAACTGGGAAAGTGATGTCGTGTACTGGCTCCGCCTTTTTCCCGAGGGTGGGGG
AGAACCGTATATAAGTGCAGTAGTCGCCGTGAACGTTCTTTTTCGCAACGGGTTTGCCGCCAGAACACAG
GTAAGTGCCGTGTGTGGTTCCCGCGGGCCTGGCCTCTTTACGGGTTATGGCCCTTGCGTGCCTTGAATTA
CTTCCACCTGGCTGCAGTACGTGATTCTTGATCCCGAGCTTCGGGTTGGAAGTGGGTGGGAGAGTTCGAG
GCCTTGCGCTTAAGGAGCCCCTTCGCCTCGTGCTTGAGTTGAGGCCTGGCCTGGGCGCTGGGGCCGCCGC
GTGCGAATCTGGTGGCACCTTCGCGCCTGTCTCGCTGCTTTCGATAAGTCTCTAGCCATTTAAAATTTTT
GATGACCTGCTGCGACGCTTTTTTTCTGGCAAGATAGTCTTGTAAATGCGGGCCAAGATCTGCACACTGG
TATTTCGGTTTTTGGGGCCGCGGGCGGCGACGGGGCCCGTGCGTCCCAGCGCACATGTTCGGCGAGGCGG
GGCCTGCGAGCGCGGCCACCGAGAATCGGACGGGGGTAGTCTCAAGCTGGCCGGCCTGCTCTGGTGCCTG
GCCTCGCGCCGCCGTGTATCGCCCCGCCCTGGGCGGCAAGGCTGGCCCGGTCGGCACCAGTTGCGTGAGC
GGAAAGATGGCCGCTTCCCGGCCCTGCTGCAGGGAGCTCAAAATGGAGGACGCGGCGCTCGGGAGAGCGG
GCGGGTGAGTCACCCACACAAAGGAAAAGGGCCTTTCCGTCCTCAGCCGTCGCTTCATGTGACTCCACGG
AGTACCGGGCGCCGTCCAGGCACCTCGATTAGTTCTCGAGCTTTTGGAGTACGTCGTCTTTAGGTTGGGG
GGAGGGGTTTTATGCGATGGAGTTTCCCCACACTGAGTGGGTGGAGACTGAAGTTAGGCCAGCTTGGCAC
TTGATGTAATTCTCCTTGGAATTTGCCCTTTTTGAGTTTGGATCTTGGTTCATTCTCAAGCCTCAGACAG
TGGTTCAAAGTTTTTTTCTTCCATTTCAGGTGTCGTGAGGCTAGCATCGATTGATCAACAAGTTTGTACA
AAAAAGTTGGCATGATGTCTTACCTCAAACAACCCCCATACGGCATGAACGGGCTGGGCCTGGCCGGGCC
CGCCATGGACCTCCTGCACCCATCCGTGGGCTATCCGGCCACTCCGCGGAAGCAGCGGCGGGAGCGCACC
ACCTTCACGCGTTCACAGCTGGACGTGCTCGAGGCGCTCTTCGCCAAGACTCGCTACCCTGACATCTTCA
TGCGGGAGGAGGTGGCGCTCAAGATCAACCTGCCGGAGTCTAGAGTCCAGGTCTGGTTCAAGAACCGCCG
CGCCAAATGCCGCCAGCAGCAGCAGAGCGGGAGCGGAACCAAGAGCCGCCCAGCCAAGAAGAAGTCCTCT
CCAGTGCGGGAGAGCTCGGGCTCCGAAAGCAGTGGCCAATTCACGCCGCCAGCTGTGTCCAGCTCTGCCT
CGTCCTCTAGCTCGGCGTCCAGCTCTTCCGCCAACCCAGCGGCTGCAGCGGCTGCGGGACTAGGTGGGAA
CCCGGTGGCGGCCGCGTCGTCGCTGAGTACACCAGCTGCCTCATCTATCTGGAGCCCGGCCTCCATCTCG
CCAGGCTCAGCGCCCGCGTCCGTGTCGGTGCCGGAGCCATTGGCCGCGCCTAGCAACACCTCGTGTATGC
AGCGCTCCGTAGCTGCAGGCGCCGCCACCGCAGCAGCCTCTTATCCCATGTCCTACGGCCAGGGCGGCAG
CTACGGCCAAGGCTACCCTACGCCCTCCTCTTCCTACTTTGGCGGCGTGGACTGCAGCTCATACCTAGCG
CCCATGCACTCACATCACCACCCGCACCAGCTGAGCCCCATGGCACCCTCCTCCATGGCGGGCCACCATC
ATCACCACCCACATGCGCACCACCCGTTGAGCCAGTCCTCAGGCCACCACCACCACCATCACCACCACCA
CCACCAAGGCTACGGTGGCTCTGGGCTTGCCTTCAACTCTGCCGACTGCTTGGATTACAAGGAGCCTGGC
GCCGCTGCTGCTTCCTCCGCCTGGAAACTCAACTTCAACTCCCCCGACTGTCTGGACTATAAGGACCAAG
CCTCATGGCGGTTCCAGGTCTTGTGCCCAACTTTCTTGTACAAAGTGGTTGATATCGGTAAGCCTATCCC
TAACCCTCTCCTCGGTCTCGATTCTACGTAGTAATGAACTAGTCCGTAACTTGAAAGTATTTCGATTTCT
TGGCTTTATATATCTTGTGGAAAGGACGAGTAGATCGGTAGTCGGGCTAACACACGCGTTAAGTCGACAA
TCAACCTCTGGATTACAAAATTTGTGAAAGATTGACTGGTATTCTTAACTATGTTGCTCCTTTTACGCTA
TGTGGATACGCTGCTTTAATGCCTTTGTATCATGCTATTGCTTCCCGTATGGCTTTCATTTTCTCCTCCT
TGTATAAATCCTGGTTGCTGTCTCTTTATGAGGAGTTGTGGCCCGTTGTCAGGCAACGTGGCGTGGTGTG
CACTGTGTTTGCTGACGCAACCCCCACTGGTTGGGGCATTGCCACCACCTGTCAGCTCCTTTCCGGGACT
TTCGCTTTCCCCCTCCCTATTGCCACGGCGGAACTCATCGCCGCCTGCCTTGCCCGCTGCTGGACAGGGG
CTCGGCTGTTGGGCACTGACAATTCCGTGGTGTTGTCGGGGAAATCATCGTCCTTTCCTTGGCTGCTCGC
CTGTGTTGCCACCTGGATTCTGCGCGGGACGTCCTTCTGCTACGTCCCTTCGGCCCTCAATCCAGCGGAC
CTTCCTTCCCGCGGCCTGCTGCCGGCTCTGCGGCCTCTTCCGCGTCTTCGCCTTCGCCCTCAGACGAGTC
GGATCTCCCTTTGGGCCGCCTCCCCGCGTCGACTTTAAGACCAATGACTTACAAGGCAGCTGTAGATCTT
AGCCACTTTTTAAAAGAAAAGGGGGGACTGGAAGGGCTAATTCACTCCCAACGAAGACAAGATCTGCTTT
TTGCTTGTACTGGGTCTCTCTGGTTAGACCAGATCTGAGCCTGGGAGCTCTCTGGCTAACTAGGGAACCC
ACTGCTTAAGCCTCAATAAAGCTTGCCTTGAGTGCTTCAAGTAGTGTGTGCCCGTCTGTTGTGTGACTCT
GGTAACTAGAGATCCCTCAGACCCTTTTAGTCAGTGTGGAAAATCTCTAGCAGTACGTATAGTAGTTCAT
GTCATCTTATTATTCAGTATTTATAACTTGCAAAGAAATGAATATCAGAGAGTGAGAGGAACTTGTTTAT
TGCAGCTTATAATGGTTACAAATAAAGCAATAGCATCACAAATTTCACAAATAAAGCATTTTTTTCACTG
CATTCTAGTTGTGGTTTGTCCAAACTCATCAATGTATCTTATCATGTCTGGCTCTAGCTATCCCGCCCCT
AACTCCGCCCATCCCGCCCCTAACTCCGCCCAGTTCCGCCCATTCTCCGCCCCATGGCTGACTAATTTTT
TTTATTTATGCAGAGGCCGAGGCCGCCTCGGCCTCTGAGCTATTCCAGAAGTAGTGAGGAGGCTTTTTTG
GAGGCCTAGGGACGTACCCAATTCGCCCTATAGTGAGTCGTATTACGCGCGCTCACTGGCCGTCGTTTTA
CAACGTCGTGACTGGGAAAACCCTGGCGTTACCCAACTTAATCGCCTTGCAGCACATCCCCCTTTCGCCA
GCTGGCGTAATAGCGAAGAGGCCCGCACCGATCGCCCTTCCCAACAGTTGCGCAGCCTGAATGGCGAATG
GG
[124 nt withheld, positions 6863-6986]
C
[91 nt withheld, positions 6988-7078]
A
[49 nt withheld, positions 7080-7128]
CCTTTGACGTTGGAGTCCACGTTCTTT
[37 nt withheld, positions 7156-7192]
ACCCTATCTCGGTCTATTCTTTTGATTTATAAGGGATTTTGCCGATTTCGGCCTATTGGTTAAAAAATGA
GCTGATTTAACAAAAATTTAACGCGAATTTTAACAAAATATTAACGCTTACAATTTAGGTGGCACTTTTC
GGGGAAATGTGCGCGGAACCCCTATTTGTTTATTTTTCTAAATACATTCAAATATGTATCCGCTCATGAG
ACAATAACCCTGATAAATGCTTCAATAATATTGAAAAAGGAAGAGTATGAGTATTCAACATTTCCGTGTC
GCCCTTATTCCCTTTTTTGCGGCATTTTGCCTTCCTGTTTTTGCTCACCCAGAAACGCTGGTGAAAGTAA
AAGATGCTGAAGATCAGTTGGGTGCACGAGTGGGTTACATCGAACTGGATCTCAACAGCGGTAAGATCCT
TGAGAGTTTTCGCCCCGAAGAACGTTTTCCAATGATGAGCACTTTTAAAGTTCTGCTATGTGGCGCGGTA
TTATCCCGTATTGACGCCGGGCAAGAGCAACTCGGTCGCCGCATACACTATTCTCAGAATGACTTGGTTG
AGTACTCACCAGTCACAGAAAAGCATCTTACGGATGGCATGACAGTAAGAGAATTATGCAGTGCTGCCAT
AACCATGAGTGATAACACTGCGGCCAACTTACTTCTGACAACGATCGGAGGACCGAAGGAGCTAACCGCT
TTTTTGCACAACATGGGGGATCATGTAACTCGCCTTGATCGTTGGGAACCGGAGCTGAATGAAGCCATAC
CAAACGACGAGCGTGACACCACGATGCCTGTAGCAATGGCAACAACGTTGCGCAAACTATTAACTGGCGA
ACTACTTACTCTAGCTTCCCGGCAACAATTAATAGACTGGATGGAGGCGGATAAAGTTGCAGGACCACTT
CTGCGCTCGGCCCTTCCGGCTGGCTGGTTTATTGCTGATAAATCTGGAGCCGGTGAGCGTGGGTCTCGCG
GTATCATTGCAGCACTGGGGCCAGATGGTAAGCCCTCCCGTATCGTAGTTATCTACACGACGGGGAGTCA
GGCAACTATGGATGAACGAAATAGACAGATCGCTGAGATAGGTGCCTCACTGATTAAGCATTGGTAACTG
TCAGACCAAGTTTACTCATATATACTTTAGATTGATTTAAAACTTCATTTTTAATTTAAAAGGATCTAGG
TGAAGATCCTTTTTGATAATCTCATGACCAAAATCCCTTAACGTGAGTTTTCGTTCCACTGAGCGTCAGA
CCCCGTAGAAAAGATCAAAGGATCTTCTTGAGATCCTTTTTTTCTGCGCGTAATCTGCTGCTTGCAAACA
AAAAAACCACCGCTACCAGCGGTGGTTTGTTTGCCGGATCAAGAGCTACCAACTCTTTTTCCGAAGGTAA
CTGGCTTCAGCAGAGCGCAGATACCAAATACTGTTCTTCTAGTGTAGCCGTAGTTAGGCCACCACTTCAA
GAACTCTGTAGCACCGCCTACATACCTCGCTCTGCTAATCCTGTTACCAGTGGCTGCTGCCAGTGGCGAT
AAGTCGTGTCTTACCGGGTTGGACTCAAGACGATAGTTACCGGATAAGGCGCAGCGGTCGGGCTGAACGG
GGGGTTCGTGCACACAGCCCAGCTTGGAGCGAACGACCTACACCGAACTGAGATACCTACAGCGTGAGCT
ATGAGAAAGCGCCACGCTTCCCGAAGGGAGAAAGGCGGACAGGTATCCGGTAAGCGGCAGGGTCGGAACA
GGAGAGCGCACGAGGGAGCTTCCAGGGGGAAACGCCTGGTATCTTTATAGTCCTGTCGGGTTTCGCCACC
TCTGACTTGAGCGTCGATTTTTGTGATGCTCGTCAGGGGGGCGGAGCCTATGGAAAAACGCCAGCAACGC
GGCCTTTTTACGGTTCCTGGCCTTTTGCTGGCCTTTTGCTCACATGTTCTTTCCTGCGTTATCCCCTGAT
TCTGTGGATAACCGTATTACCGCCTTTGAGTGAGCTGATACCGCTCGCCGCAGCCGAACGACCGAGCGCA
GCGAGTCAGTGAGCGAGGAAGCGGAAGAGCGCCCAATACGCAAACCGCCTCTCCCCGCGCGTTGGCCGAT
TCATTAATGCAGCTGGCACGACAGGTTTCCCGACTGGAAAGCGGGCAGTGAGCGCAACGCAATTAATGTG
AGTTAGCTCACTCATTAGGCACCCCAGGCTTTACACTTTATGCTTCCGGCTCGTATGTTGTGTGGAATTG
TGAGCGGATAACAATTTCACACAGGAAACAGCTATGACCATGATTACGCCAAGCGCGCAATTAACCCTCA
CTAAAGGGAACAAAAGCTGGAGCTGCAAGC
