>Addgene plasmid #144510 | TFORF3034 | depositor partial sequence | sequence record 285645 | Insert
ATCGATTGATCAACAAGTTTGTACAAAAAAGTTGGCATGATGTCTTACCTCAAACAACCCCCATACGGCA
TGAACGGGCTGGGCCTGGCCGGGCCCGCCATGGACCTCCTGCACCCATCCGTGGGCTATCCGGCCACTCC
GCGGAAGCAGCGGCGGGAGCGCACCACCTTCACGCGTTCACAGCTGGACGTGCTCGAGGCGCTCTTCGCC
AAGACTCGCTACCCTGACATCTTCATGCGGGAGGAGGTGGCGCTCAAGATCAACCTGCCGGAGTCTAGAG
TCCAGGTCTGGTTCAAGAACCGCCGCGCCAAATGCCGCCAGCAGCAGCAGAGCGGGAGCGGAACCAAGAG
CCGCCCAGCCAAGAAGAAGTCCTCTCCAGTGCGGGAGAGCTCGGGCTCCGAAAGCAGTGGCCAATTCACG
CCGCCAGCTGTGTCCAGCTCTGCCTCGTCCTCTAGCTCGGCGTCCAGCTCTTCCGCCAACCCAGCGGCTG
CAGCGGCTGCGGGACTAGGTGGGAACCCGGTGGCGGCCGCGTCGTCGCTGAGTACACCAGCTGCCTCATC
TATCTGGAGCCCGGCCTCCATCTCGCCAGGCTCAGCGCCCGCGTCCGTGTCGGTGCCGGAGCCATTGGCC
GCGCCTAGCAACACCTCGTGTATGCAGCGCTCCGTAGCTGCAGGCGCCGCCACCGCAGCAGCCTCTTATC
CCATGTCCTACGGCCAGGGCGGCAGCTACGGCCAAGGCTACCCTACGCCCTCCTCTTCCTACTTTGGCGG
CGTGGACTGCAGCTCATACCTAGCGCCCATGCACTCACATCACCACCCGCACCAGCTGAGCCCCATGGCA
CCCTCCTCCATGGCGGGCCACCATCATCACCACCCACATGCGCACCACCCGTTGAGCCAGTCCTCAGGCC
ACCACCACCACCATCACCACCACCACCACCAAGGCTACGGTGGCTCTGGGCTTGCCTTCAACTCTGCCGA
CTGCTTGGATTACAAGGAGCCTGGCGCCGCTGCTGCTTCCTCCGCCTGGAAACTCAACTTCAACTCCCCC
GACTGTCTGGACTATAAGGACCAAGCCTCATGGCGGTTCCAGGTCTTGTGCCCAACTTTCTTGTACAAAG
TGGTTGATATCGGTAAGCCTATCCCTAACCCTCTCCTCGGTCTCGATTCTACGTAGTAATGAACTAGTCC
GTAACTTGAAAGTATTTCGATTTCTTGGCTTTATATATCTTGTGGAAAGGACGAGTAGATCGGTAGTCGG
GCTAACAC
