>Addgene plasmid #144510 | TFORF3034 | depositor partial sequence | sequence record 285646 | Barcode
GTAGATCGGTAGTCGGGCTAACAC
